>Addgene plasmid #159878 | pCFJ2359 - intron GG2 - 250bp | depositor full sequence | sequence record 309294 | pCFJ2359 - intron GG2 - 250bp sequence 2841 bps
CTTTCCTGCGTTATCCCCTGATTCTGTGGATAACCGTATTACCGCCTTTGAGTGAGCTGATACCGCTCGC
CGCAGCCGAACGACCGAGCGCAGCGAGTCAGTGAGCGAGGAAGCGGAAGAGCGCCCAATACGCAAACCGC
CTCTCCCCGCGCGTTGGCCGATTCATTAATGCAGCTGGCACGACAGGTTTCCCGACTGGAAAGCGGGCAG
TGAGCGCAACGCAATTAATACGCGTACCGCTAGCCAGGAAGAGTTTGTAGAAACGCAAAAAGGCCATCCG
TCAGGATGGCCTTCTGCTTAGTTTGATGCCTGGCAGTTTATGGCGGGCGTCCTGCCCGCCACCCTCCGGG
CCGTTGCTTCACAACGTTCAAATCCGCTCCCGGCGGATTTGTCCTACTCAGGAGAGCGTTCACCGACAAA
CAACAGATAAAACGAAAGGCCCAGTCTTCCGACTGAGCCTTTCGTTTTATTTGATGCCTGGCAGTTCCCT
ACTCTCGCGTTAACGCTAGCATGGATGTTTTCCCAGTCACGACGTTGTAAAACGACGGCCAGTCTTAAGC
TCGGGCCCCAAATAATGATTTTATTTTGACTGATAGTGACCTGTTCGTTGCAACAAATTGATGAGCAATG
CTTTTTTATAATGCCAACTTTGTACAAAAAAGCAGGCTGGTCTCAATGTAATTCGTGGAAATTGAGAGAA
AAATCGAGTTTTCTAGGTGAAAATCGAGAAAAATTGGATTTTTCTCTAGAAAATCCAGAAAAAATAGAGT
TTTCTCAGTGAAAATCGAGAAAAAATGGGTTTTTCTTTAGAAAATTCAGAAAAAATAGAGTTTTCTCAGT
GAAAATCGAGAAAAATTAGGTTTTTTCTCTAGAAAATTCCGAAAAAAAAAGAGTTTTCTAGGTGAAAATC
GAGAAAAATTGGATTTTTCTCTAGAAAATCCAGAAAAAATCAATAACAAGAGACCACCCAGCTTTCTTGT
ACAAAGTTGGCATTATAAGAAAGCATTGCTTATCAATTTGTTGCAACGAACAGGTCACTATCAGTCAAAA
TAAAATCATTATTTGCCATCCAGCTGATATCCCCTATAGTGAGTCGTATTACATGGTCATAGCTGTTTCC
TGGCAGCTCTGGCCCGTGTCTCAAAATCTCTGATGTTACATTGCACAAGATAAAATAATATCATCATGAA
CAATAAAACTGTCTGCTTACATAAACAGTAATACAAGGGGTGTTATGAGCCATATTCAACGGGAAACGTC
GAGGCCGCGATTAAATTCCAACATGGATGCTGATTTATATGGGTATAAATGGGCTCGCGATAATGTCGGG
CAATCAGGTGCGACAATCTATCGCTTGTATGGGAAGCCCGATGCGCCAGAGTTGTTTCTGAAACATGGCA
AAGGTAGCGTTGCCAATGATGTTACAGATGAGATGGTCAGACTAAACTGGCTGACGGAATTTATGCCTCT
TCCGACCATCAAGCATTTTATCCGTACTCCTGATGATGCATGGTTACTCACCACTGCGATCCCCGGAAAA
ACAGCATTCCAGGTATTAGAAGAATATCCTGATTCAGGTGAAAATATTGTTGATGCGCTGGCAGTGTTCC
TGCGCCGGTTGCATTCGATTCCTGTTTGTAATTGTCCTTTTAACAGCGATCGCGTATTTCGCCTCGCTCA
GGCGCAATCACGAATGAATAACGGTTTGGTTGATGCGAGTGATTTTGATGACGAGCGTAATGGCTGGCCT
GTTGAACAAGTCTGGAAAGAAATGCATAAACTTTTGCCATTCTCACCGGATTCAGTCGTCACTCATGGTG
ATTTCTCACTTGATAACCTTATTTTTGACGAGGGGAAATTAATAGGTTGTATTGATGTTGGACGAGTCGG
AATCGCAGACCGATACCAGGATCTTGCCATCCTATGGAACTGCCTCGGTGAGTTTTCTCCTTCATTACAG
AAACGGCTTTTTCAAAAATATGGTATTGATAATCCTGATATGAATAAATTGCAGTTTCATTTGATGCTCG
ATGAGTTTTTCTAATCAGAATTGGTTAATTGGTTGTAACACTGGCAGAGCATTACGCTGACTTGACGGGA
CGGCGCAAGCTCATGACCAAAATCCCTTAACGTGAGTTACGCGTCGTTCCACTGAGCGTCAGACCCCGTA
GAAAAGATCAAAGGATCTTCTTGAGATCCTTTTTTTCTGCGCGTAATCTGCTGCTTGCAAACAAAAAAAC
CACCGCTACCAGCGGTGGTTTGTTTGCCGGATCAAGAGCTACCAACTCTTTTTCCGAAGGTAACTGGCTT
CAGCAGAGCGCAGATACCAAATACTGTTCTTCTAGTGTAGCCGTAGTTAGGCCACCACTTCAAGAACTCT
GTAGCACCGCCTACATACCTCGCTCTGCTAATCCTGTTACCAGTGGCTGCTGCCAGTGGCGATAAGTCGT
GTCTTACCGGGTTGGACTCAAGACGATAGTTACCGGATAAGGCGCAGCGGTCGGGCTGAACGGGGGGTTC
GTGCACACAGCCCAGCTTGGAGCGAACGACCTACACCGAACTGAGATACCTACAGCGTGAGCTATGAGAA
AGCGCCACGCTTCCCGAAGGGAGAAAGGCGGACAGGTATCCGGTAAGCGGCAGGGTCGGAACAGGAGAGC
GCACGAGGGAGCTTCCAGGGGGAAACGCCTGGTATCTTTATAGTCCTGTCGGGTTTCGCCACCTCTGACT
TGAGCGTCGATTTTTGTGATGCTCGTCAGGGGGGCGGAGCCTATGGAAAAACGCCAGCAACGCGGCCTTT
TTACGGTTCCTGGCCTTTTGCTGGCCTTTTGCTCACATGTT
Features (pLannotate 1.2.2; 9 found; start..end, strand, type, name):
    121..213     +  CDS            lacI (fragment): lac repressor; lacI; The lac repressor binds to the lac operator to inhibit transcription in E. coli. This inhibition can be relieved by adding lactose or isopropyl-β-D-thiogalactopyranoside (IPTG).
    268..295     -  terminator     rrnB T2 terminator: transcription terminator T2 from the E. coli rrnB gene
    427..470     +  terminator     rrnB T1 terminator: Escherichia coli rrnB; transcription terminator T1 from the E. coli rrnB gene
    517..553     -  CDS            lacZα (fragment): LacZα fragment of β-galactosidase; lacZ fragment
    569..668     +  protein_bind   attL1: mutant version of attL; recombination site for the Gateway® LR reaction LR Clonase™
    966..1065    -  protein_bind   attL2: mutant version of attL; recombination site for the Gateway® LR reaction LR Clonase™
   1083..1101    -  promoter       T7 promoter: promoter for bacteriophage T7 RNA polymerase
   1235..2044    +  CDS            KanR: aminoglycoside phosphotransferase; aph(3')-Ia; confers resistance to kanamycin in bacteria or G418 (Geneticin®) in eukaryotes
   2191..2779    +  rep_origin     ori: high-copy-number ColE1/pMB1/pBR322/pUC origin of replication
