>Addgene plasmid #159878 | pCFJ2359 - intron GG2 - 250bp | addgene full sequence | sequence record 319152 | Addgene NGS Result
CTTTCCTGCGTTATCCCCTGATTCTGTGGATAACCGTATTACCGCCTTTGAGTGAGCTGATACCGCTCGC
CGCAGCCGAACGACCGAGCGCAGCGAGTCAGTGAGCGAGGAAGCGGAAGAGCGCCCAATACGCAAACCGC
CTCTCCCCGCGCGTTGGCCGATTCATTAATGCAGCTGGCACGACAGGTTTCCCGACTGGAAAGCGGGCAG
TGAGCGCAACGCAATTAATACGCGTACCGCTAGCCAGGAAGAGTTTGTAGAAACGCAAAAAGGCCATCCG
TCAGGATGGCCTTCTGCTTAGTTTGATGCCTGGCAGTTTATGGCGGGCGTCCTGCCCGCCACCCTCCGGG
CCGTTGCTTCACAACGTTCAAATCCGCTCCCGGCGGATTTGTCCTACTCAGGAGAGCGTTCACCGACAAA
CAACAGATAAAACGAAAGGCCCAGTCTTCCGACTGAGCCTTTCGTTTTATTTGATGCCTGGCAGTTCCCT
ACTCTCGCGTTAACGCTAGCATGGATGTTTTCCCAGTCACGACGTTGTAAAACGACGGCCAGTCTTAAGC
TCGGGCCCCAAATAATGATTTTATTTTGACTGATAGTGACCTGTTCGTTGCAACAAATTGATGAGCAATG
CTTTTTTATAATGCCAACTTTGTACAAAAAAGCAGGCTGGTCTCAATGTAATTCGTGGAAATTGAGAGAA
AAATCGAGTTTTCTAGGTGAAAATCGAGAAAAATTGGATTTTTCTCTAGAAAATCCAGAAAAAATAGAGT
TTTCTCAGTGAAAATCGAGAAAAAATGGGTTTTTCTTTAGAAAATTCAGAAAAAATAGAGTTTTCTCAGT
GAAAATCGAGAAAAATTAGGTTTTTTCTCTAGAAAATTCCGAAAAAAAAAGAGTTTTCTAGGTGAAAATC
GAGAAAAATTGGATTTTTCTCTAGAAAATCCAGAAAAAATCAATAACAAGAGACCACCCAGCTTTCTTGT
ACAAAGTTGGCATTATAAGAAAGCATTGCTTATCAATTTGTTGCAACGAACAGGTCACTATCAGTCAAAA
TAAAATCATTATTTGCCATCCAGCTGATATCCCCTATAGTGAGTCGTATTACATGGTCATAGCTGTTTCC
TGGCAGCTCTGGCCCGTGTCTCAAAATCTCTGATGTTACATTGCACAAGATAAAAATATATCATCATGAA
CAATAAAACTGTCTGCTTACATAAACAGTAATACAAGGGGTGTTATGAGCCATATTCAACGGGAAACGTC
GAGGCCGCGATTAAATTCCAACATGGATGCTGATTTATATGGGTATAAATGGGCTCGCGATAATGTCGGG
CAATCAGGTGCGACAATCTATCGCTTGTATGGGAAGCCCGATGCGCCAGAGTTGTTTCTGAAACATGGCA
AAGGTAGCGTTGCCAATGATGTTACAGATGAGATGGTCAGACTAAACTGGCTGACGGAATTTATGCCTCT
TCCGACCATCAAGCATTTTATCCGTACTCCTGATGATGCATGGTTACTCACCACTGCGATCCCCGGAAAA
ACAGCATTCCAGGTATTAGAAGAATATCCTGATTCAGGTGAAAATATTGTTGATGCGCTGGCAGTGTTCC
TGCGCCGGTTGCATTCGATTCCTGTTTGTAATTGTCCTTTTAACAGCGATCGCGTATTTCGCCTCGCTCA
GGCGCAATCACGAATGAATAACGGTTTGGTTGATGCGAGTGATTTTGATGACGAGCGTAATGGCTGGCCT
GTTGAACAAGTCTGGAAAGAAATGCATAAACTTTTGCCATTCTCACCGGATTCAGTCGTCACTCATGGTG
ATTTCTCACTTGATAACCTTATTTTTGACGAGGGGAAATTAATAGGTTGTATTGATGTTGGACGAGTCGG
AATCGCAGACCGATACCAGGATCTTGCCATCCTATGGAACTGCCTCGGTGAGTTTTCTCCTTCATTACAG
AAACGGCTTTTTCAAAAATATGGTATTGATAATCCTGATATGAATAAATTGCAGTTTCATTTGATGCTCG
ATGAGTTTTTCTAATCAGAATTGGTTAATTGGTTGTAACACTGGCAGAGCATTACGCTGACTTGACGGGA
CGGCGCAAGCTCATGACCAAAATCCCTTAACGTGAGTTACGCGTCGTTCCACTGAGCGTCAGACCCCGTA
GAAAAGATCAAAGGATCTTCTTGAGATCCTTTTTTTCTGCGCGTAATCTGCTGCTTGCAAACAAAAAAAC
CACCGCTACCAGCGGTGGTTTGTTTGCCGGATCAAGAGCTACCAACTCTTTTTCCGAAGGTAACTGGCTT
CAGCAGAGCGCAGATACCAAATACTGTTCTTCTAGTGTAGCCGTAGTTAGGCCACCACTTCAAGAACTCT
GTAGCACCGCCTACATACCTCGCTCTGCTAATCCTGTTACCAGTGGCTGCTGCCAGTGGCGATAAGTCGT
GTCTTACCGGGTTGGACTCAAGACGATAGTTACCGGATAAGGCGCAGCGGTCGGGCTGAACGGGGGGTTC
GTGCACACAGCCCAGCTTGGAGCGAACGACCTACACCGAACTGAGATACCTACAGCGTGAGCTATGAGAA
AGCGCCACGCTTCCCGAAGGGAGAAAGGCGGACAGGTATCCGGTAAGCGGCAGGGTCGGAACAGGAGAGC
GCACGAGGGAGCTTCCAGGGGGAAACGCCTGGTATCTTTATAGTCCTGTCGGGTTTCGCCACCTCTGACT
TGAGCGTCGATTTTTGTGATGCTCGTCAGGGGGGCGGAGCCTATGGAAAAACGCCAGCAACGCGGCCTTT
TTACGGTTCCTGGCCTTTTGCTGGCCTTTTGCTCACATGTT
Features (pLannotate 1.2.2; 9 found; start..end, strand, type, name):
    121..213     +  CDS            lacI (fragment): lac repressor; lacI; The lac repressor binds to the lac operator to inhibit transcription in E. coli. This inhibition can be relieved by adding lactose or isopropyl-β-D-thiogalactopyranoside (IPTG).
    268..295     -  terminator     rrnB T2 terminator: transcription terminator T2 from the E. coli rrnB gene
    427..470     +  terminator     rrnB T1 terminator: Escherichia coli rrnB; transcription terminator T1 from the E. coli rrnB gene
    517..553     -  CDS            lacZα (fragment): LacZα fragment of β-galactosidase; lacZ fragment
    569..668     +  protein_bind   attL1: mutant version of attL; recombination site for the Gateway® LR reaction LR Clonase™
    966..1065    -  protein_bind   attL2: mutant version of attL; recombination site for the Gateway® LR reaction LR Clonase™
   1083..1101    -  promoter       T7 promoter: promoter for bacteriophage T7 RNA polymerase
   1235..2044    +  CDS            KanR: aminoglycoside phosphotransferase; aph(3')-Ia; confers resistance to kanamycin in bacteria or G418 (Geneticin®) in eukaryotes
   2191..2779    +  rep_origin     ori: high-copy-number ColE1/pMB1/pBR322/pUC origin of replication
