[The description below was written by a language model from this plasmid's Addgene catalogue record and pLannotate feature annotations shown in this document.]
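Description:
pCFJ2359 - intron GG2 - 250bp is a small (about 2.8 kb) Gateway entry-type plasmid built on the pDONR221 backbone and catalogued as a worm expression reagent for C. elegans. It is a parts-donor plasmid rather than a complete expression vector. It is maintained in E. coli at high copy through a ColE1/pUC-type origin and selected with kanamycin via an aminoglycoside phosphotransferase (KanR) gene. The backbone also carries the rrnB T1 and T2 transcription terminators, which shield the cloning region from read-through transcription, a T7 promoter next to one recombination site, and short annotated remnants of lacI and lacZα that are non-functional fragments.

The payload lies between the attL1 and attL2 sites, which are the product of a Gateway BP reaction and span roughly 300 bp. No features are annotated in this interval, which is consistent with the catalogued insert being a non-coding C. elegans intron of about 250 bp. According to the record, the intron contains PATCs (periodic An/Tn clusters), a non-coding sequence motif associated with resistance to germline silencing in the worm. It is also designed to be Golden Gate compatible, so it can be released and assembled into a transgene coding sequence by type IIS restriction cloning. The record does not name the enzyme or the overhangs, and it does not explain what the "GG2" designation means. The plasmid has no worm promoter, coding sequence or 3' UTR of its own. Its intended use is as a modular building block for transgenes that are less prone to silencing in the C. elegans germline, including when they are carried on simple extrachromosomal arrays.
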