Addgene plasmid #159878: pCFJ2359 - intron GG2 - 250bp
Purpose: Golden Gate compatible intron with PATCs for reduced germline silencing
Depositing lab: Christian Froekjaer-Jensen. Depositing organization: King Abdullah University of Science and Technology (KAUST). Publication: Engineering rules that minimize germline silencing of transgenes in simple extrachromosomal arrays in C. elegans. Aljohani MD, El Mouridi S, Priyadarshini M, Vargas-Velazquez AM, Frokjaer-Jensen C. Nat Commun. 2020 Dec 9;11(1):6300. doi: 10.1038/s41467-020-19898-0. PubMed 33298957.
Backbone
  Vector backbone: pDONR221
  Vector type: Worm Expression
Growth in bacteria
  Bacterial resistance: Kanamycin, 50 μg/mL
  Growth temperature: 37°C
  Growth strain: DH5alpha
  Copy number: High Copy
Gene/Insert
  Gene/Insert name: intron GG2 - 250bp
  Species: C. elegans (nematode)
  Mutation: Not applicable
  Cloning method: Gateway Cloning
Terms and licenses: Academic/Nonprofit Terms; Industry Terms: Not Available to Industry
Depositor comments: See www.wormbuilder.org for more information.
How to cite: pCFJ2359 - intron GG2 - 250bp was a gift from Christian Froekjaer-Jensen (Addgene plasmid # 159878 ; http://n2t.net/addgene:159878 ; RRID:Addgene_159878)
